>Addgene plasmid #78078 | C17orf75 gRNA (BRDN0001146368) | addgene full sequence | sequence record 188942 | Addgene Assembled Sequence
CCCGGGTGCAAAGATGGATAAAGTTTTAAACAGAGAGGAATCTTTGCAGCTAATGGACCTTCTAGGTCTT
GAAAGGAGTGGGAATTGGCTCCGGTGCCCGTCAGTGGGCAGAGCGCACATCGCCCACAGTCCCCGAGAAG
TTGGGGGGAGGGGTCGGCAATTGATCCGGTGCCTAGAGAAGGTGGCGCGGGGTAAACTGGGAAAGTGATG
TCGTGTACTGGCTCCGCCTTTTTCCCGAGGGTGGGGGAGAACCGTATATAAGTGCAGTAGTCGCCGTGAA
CGTTCTTTTTCGCAACGGGTTTGCCGCCAGAACACAGGTAAGTGCCGTGTGTGGTTCCCGCGGGCCTGGC
CTCTTTACGGGTTATGGCCCTTGCGTGCCTTGAATTACTTCCACCTGGCTGCAGTACGTGATTCTTGATC
CCGAGCTTCGGGTTGGAAGTGGGTGGGAGAGTTCGAGGCCTTGCGCTTAAGGAGCCCCTTCGCCTCGTGC
TTGAGTTGAGGCCTGGCCTGGGCGCTGGGGCCGCCGCGTGCGAATCTGGTGGCACCTTCGCGCCTGTCTC
GCTGCTTTCGATAAGTCTCTAGCCATTTAAAATTTTTGATGACCTGCTGCGACGCTTTTTTTCTGGCAAG
ATAGTCTTGTAAATGCGGGCCAAGATCTGCACACTGGTATTTCGGTTTTTGGGGCCGCGGGCGGCGACGG
GGCCCGTGCGTCCCAGCGCACATGTTCGGCGAGGCGGGGCCTGCGAGCGCGGCCACCGAGAATCGGACGG
GGGTAGTCTCAAGCTGGCCGGCCTGCTCTGGTGCCTGGCCTCGCGCCGCCGTGTATCGCCCCGCCCTGGG
CGGCAAGGCTGGCCCGGTCGGCACCAGTTGCGTGAGCGGAAAGATGGCCGCTTCCCGGCCCTGCTGCAGG
GAGCTCAAAATGGAGGACGCGGCGCTCGGGAGAGCGGGCGGGTGAGTCACCCACACAAAGGAAAAGGGCC
TTTCCGTCCTCAGCCGTCGCTTCATGTGACTCCACGGAGTACCGGGCGCCGTCCAGGCACCTCGATTAGT
TCTCGAGCTTTTGGAGTACGTCGTCTTTAGGTTGGGGGGAGGGGTTTTATGCGATGGAGTTTCCCCACAC
TGAGTGGGTGGAGACTGAAGTTAGGCCAGCTTGGCACTTGATGTAATTCTCCTTGGAATTTGCCCTTTTT
GAGTTTGGATCTTGGTTCATTCTCAAGCCTCAGACAGTGGTTCAAAGTTTTTTTCTTCCATTTCAGGTGT
CGTGACGTACGGCCACCATGACCGAGTACAAGCCCACGGTGCGCCTCGCCACCCGCGACGACGTCCCCAG
GGCCGTACGCACCCTCGCCGCCGCGTTCGCCGACTACCCCGCCACGCGCCACACCGTCGATCCGGACCGC
CACATCGAGCGGGTCACCGAGCTGCAAGAACTCTTCCTCACGCGCGTCGGGCTCGACATCGGCAAGGTGT
GGGTCGCGGACGACGGCGCCGCCGTGGCGGTCTGGACCACGCCGGAGAGCGTCGAAGCGGGGGCGGTGTT
CGCCGAGATCGGCCCGCGCATGGCCGAGTTGAGCGGTTCCCGGCTGGCCGCGCAGCAACAGATGGAAGGC
CTCCTGGCGCCGCACCGGCCCAAGGAGCCCGCGTGGTTCCTGGCCACCGTCGGAGTCTCGCCCGACCACC
AGGGCAAGGGTCTGGGCAGCGCCGTCGTGCTCCCCGGAGTGGAGGCGGCCGAGCGCGCCGGGGTGCCCGC
CTTCCTGGAGACCTCCGCGCCCCGCAACCTCCCCTTCTACGAGCGGCTCGGCTTCACCGTCACCGCCGAC
GTCGAGGTGCCCGAAGGACCGCGCACCTGGTGCATGACCCGCAAGCCCGGTGCCTGAACGCGTTAAGTCG
ACAATCAACCTCTGGATTACAAAATTTGTGAAAGATTGACTGGTATTCTTAACTATGTTGCTCCTTTTAC
GCTATGTGGATACGCTGCTTTAATGCCTTTGTATCATGCTATTGCTTCCCGTATGGCTTTCATTTTCTCC
TCCTTGTATAAATCCTGGTTGCTGTCTCTTTATGAGGAGTTGTGGCCCGTTGTCAGGCAACGTGGCGTGG
TGTGCACTGTGTTTGCTGACGCAACCCCCACTGGTTGGGGCATTGCCACCACCTGTCAGCTCCTTTCCGG
GACTTTCGCTTTCCCCCTCCCTATTGCCACGGCGGAACTCATCGCCGCCTGCCTTGCCCGCTGCTGGACA
GGGGCTCGGCTGTTGGGCACTGACAATTCCGTGGTGTTGTCGGGGAAATCATCGTCCTTTCCTTGGCTGC
TCGCCTGTGTTGCCACCTGGATTCTGCGCGGGACGTCCTTCTGCTACGTCCCTTCGGCCCTCAATCCAGC
GGACCTTCCTTCCCGCGGCCTGCTGCCGGCTCTGCGGCCTCTTCCGCGTCTTCGCCTTCGCCCTCAGACG
AGTCGGATCTCCCTTTGGGCCGCCTCCCCGCGTCGACTTTAAGACCAATGACTTACAAGGCAGCTGTAGA
TCTTAGCCACTTTTTAAAAGAAAAGGGGGGACTGGAAGGGCTAATTCACTCCCAACGAAGACAAGATCTG
CTTTTTGCTTGTACTGGGTCTCTCTGGTTAGACCAGATCTGAGCCTGGGAGCTCTCTGGCTAACTAGGGA
ACCCACTGCTTAAGCCTCAATAAAGCTTGCCTTGAGTGCTTCAAGTAGTGTGTGCCCGTCTGTTGTGTGA
CTCTGGTAACTAGAGATCCCTCAGACCCTTTTAGTCAGTGTGGAAAATCTCTAGCAGTACGTATAGTAGT
TCATGTCATCTTATTATTCAGTATTTATAACTTGCAAAGAAATGAATATCAGAGAGTGAGAGGAACTTGT
TTATTGCAGCTTATAATGGTTACAAATAAAGCAATAGCATCACAAATTTCACAAATAAAGCATTTTTTTC
ACTGCATTCTAGTTGTGGTTTGTCCAAACTCATCAATGTATCTTATCATGTCTGGCTCTAGCTATCCCGC
CCCTAACTCCGCCCATCCCGCCCCTAACTCCGCCCAGTTCCGCCCATTCTCCGCCCCATGGCTGACTAAT
TTTTTTTATTTATGCAGAGGCCGAGGCCGCCTCGGCCTCTGAGCTATTCCAGAAGTAGTGAGGAGGCTTT
TTTGGAGGCCTAGGGACGTACCCAATTCGCCCTATAGTGAGTCGTATTACGCGCGCTCACTGGCCGTCGT
TTTACAACGTCGTGACTGGGAAAACCCTGGCGTTACCCAACTTAATCGCCTTGCAGCACATCCCCCTTTC
GCCAGCTGGCGTAATAGCGAAGAGGCCCGCACCGATCGCCCTTCCCAACAGTTGCGCAGCCTGAATGGCG
AATGGG
[124 nt withheld, positions 3367-3490]
C
[91 nt withheld, positions 3492-3582]
A
[49 nt withheld, positions 3584-3632]
CCTTTGACGTTGGAGTCCACGTTCTTT
[37 nt withheld, positions 3660-3696]
ACCCTATCTCGGTCTATTCTTTTGATTTATAAGGGATTTTGCCGATTTCGGCCTATTGGTTAAAAAATGA
GCTGATTTAACAAAAATTTAACGCGAATTTTAACAAAATATTAACGCTTACAATTTAGGTGGCACTTTTC
GGGGAAATGTGCGCGGAACCCCTATTTGTTTATTTTTCTAAATACATTCAAATATGTATCCGCTCATGAG
ACAATAACCCTGATAAATGCTTCAATAATATTGAAAAAGGAAGAGTATGAGTATTCAACATTTCCGTGTC
GCCCTTATTCCCTTTTTTGCGGCATTTTGCCTTCCTGTTTTTGCTCACCCAGAAACGCTGGTGAAAGTAA
AAGATGCTGAAGATCAGTTGGGTGCACGAGTGGGTTACATCGAACTGGATCTCAACAGCGGTAAGATCCT
TGAGAGTTTTCGCCCCGAAGAACGTTTTCCAATGATGAGCACTTTTAAAGTTCTGCTATGTGGCGCGGTA
TTATCCCGTATTGACGCCGGGCAAGAGCAACTCGGTCGCCGCATACACTATTCTCAGAATGACTTGGTTG
AGTACTCACCAGTCACAGAAAAGCATCTTACGGATGGCATGACAGTAAGAGAATTATGCAGTGCTGCCAT
AACCATGAGTGATAACACTGCGGCCAACTTACTTCTGACAACGATCGGAGGACCGAAGGAGCTAACCGCT
TTTTTGCACAACATGGGGGATCATGTAACTCGCCTTGATCGTTGGGAACCGGAGCTGAATGAAGCCATAC
CAAACGACGAGCGTGACACCACGATGCCTGTAGCAATGGCAACAACGTTGCGCAAACTATTAACTGGCGA
ACTACTTACTCTAGCTTCCCGGCAACAATTAATAGACTGGATGGAGGCGGATAAAGTTGCAGGACCACTT
CTGCGCTCGGCCCTTCCGGCTGGCTGGTTTATTGCTGATAAATCTGGAGCCGGTGAGCGTGGGTCTCGCG
GTATCATTGCAGCACTGGGGCCAGATGGTAAGCCCTCCCGTATCGTAGTTATCTACACGACGGGGAGTCA
GGCAACTATGGATGAACGAAATAGACAGATCGCTGAGATAGGTGCCTCACTGATTAAGCATTGGTAACTG
TCAGACCAAGTTTACTCATATATACTTTAGATTGATTTAAAACTTCATTTTTAATTTAAAAGGATCTAGG
TGAAGATCCTTTTTGATAATCTCATGACCAAAATCCCTTAACGTGAGTTTTCGTTCCACTGAGCGTCAGA
CCCCGTAGAAAAGATCAAAGGATCTTCTTGAGATCCTTTTTTTCTGCGCGTAATCTGCTGCTTGCAAACA
AAAAAACCACCGCTACCAGCGGTGGTTTGTTTGCCGGATCAAGAGCTACCAACTCTTTTTCCGAAGGTAA
CTGGCTTCAGCAGAGCGCAGATACCAAATACTGTTCTTCTAGTGTAGCCGTAGTTAGGCCACCACTTCAA
GAACTCTGTAGCACCGCCTACATACCTCGCTCTGCTAATCCTGTTACCAGTGGCTGCTGCCAGTGGCGAT
AAGTCGTGTCTTACCGGGTTGGACTCAAGACGATAGTTACCGGATAAGGCGCAGCGGTCGGGCTGAACGG
GGGGTTCGTGCACACAGCCCAGCTTGGAGCGAACGACCTACACCGAACTGAGATACCTACAGCGTGAGCT
ATGAGAAAGCGCCACGCTTCCCGAAGGGAGAAAGGCGGACAGGTATCCGGTAAGCGGCAGGGTCGGAACA
GGAGAGCGCACGAGGGAGCTTCCAGGGGGAAACGCCTGGTATCTTTATAGTCCTGTCGGGTTTCGCCACC
TCTGACTTGAGCGTCGATTTTTGTGATGCTCGTCAGGGGGGCGGAGCCTATGGAAAAACGCCAGCAACGC
GGCCTTTTTACGGTTCCTGGCCTTTTGCTGGCCTTTTGCTCACATGTTCTTTCCTGCGTTATCCCCTGAT
TCTGTGGATAACCGTATTACCGCCTTTGAGTGAGCTGATACCGCTCGCCGCAGCCGAACGACCGAGCGCA
GCGAGTCAGTGAGCGAGGAAGCGGAAGAGCGCCCAATACGCAAACCGCCTCTCCCCGCGCGTTGGCCGAT
TCATTAATGCAGCTGGCACGACAGGTTTCCCGACTGGAAAGCGGGCAGTGAGCGCAACGCAATTAATGTG
AGTTAGCTCACTCATTAGGCACCCCAGGCTTTACACTTTATGCTTCCGGCTCGTATGTTGTGTGGAATTG
TGAGCGGATAACAATTTCACACAGGAAACAGCTATGACCATGATTACGCCAAGCGCGCAATTAACCCTCA
CTAAAGGGAACAAAAGCTGGAGCTGCAAGCTTAATGTAGTCTTATGCAATACTCTTGTAGTCTTGCAACA
TGGTAACGATGAGTTAGCAACATGCCTTACAAGGAGAGAAAAAGCACCGTGCATGCCGATTGGTGGAAGT
AAGGTGGTACGATCGTGCCTTATTAGGAAGGCAACAGACGGGTCTGACATGGATTGGACGAACCACTGAA
TTGCCGCATTGCAGAGATATTGTATTTAAGTGCCTAGCTCGATACATAAACGGGTCTCTCTGGTTAGACC
AGATCTGAGCCTGGGAGCTCTCTGGCTAACTAGGGAACCCACTGCTTAAGCCTCAATAAAGCTTGCCTTG
AGTGCTTCAAGTAGTGTGTGCCCGTCTGTTGTGTGACTCTGGTAACTAGAGATCCCTCAGACCCTTTTAG
TCAGTGTGGAAAATCTCTAGCAGTGGCGCCCGAACAGGGACTTGAAAGCGAAAGGGAAACCAGAGGAGCT
CTCTCGACGCAGGACTCGGCTTGCTGAAGCGCGCACGGCAAGAGGCGAGGGGCGGCGACTGGTGAGTACG
CCAAAAATTTTGACTAGCGGAGGCTAGAAGGAGAGAGATGGGTGCGAGAGCGTCAGTATTAAGCGGGGGA
GAATTAGATCGCGATGGGAAAAAATTCGGTTAAGGCCAGGGGGAAAGAAAAAATATAAATTAAAACATAT
AGTATGGGCAAGCAGGGAGCTAGAACGATTCGCAGTTAATCCTGGCCTGTTAGAAACATCAGAAGGCTGT
AGACAAATACTGGGACAGCTACAACCATCCCTTCAGACAGGATCAGAAGAACTTAGATCATTATATAATA
CAGTAGCAACCCTCTATTGTGTGCATCAAAGGATAGAGATAAAAGACACCAAGGAAGCTTTAGACAAGAT
AGAGGAAGAGCAAAACAAAAGTAAGACCACCGCACAGCAAGCGGCCGCTGATCTTCAGACCTGGAGGAGG
AGATATGAGGGACAATTGGAGAAGTGAATTATATAAATATAAAGTAGTAAAAATTGAACCATTAGGAGTA
GCACCCACCAAGGCAAAGAGAAGAGTGGTGCAGAGAGAAAAAAGAGCAGTGGGAATAGGAGCTTTGTTCC
TTGGGTTCTTGGGAGCAGCAGGAAGCACTATGGGCGCAGCGTCAATGACGCTGACGGTACAGGCCAGACA
ATTATTGTCTGGTATAGTGCAGCAGCAGAACAATTTGCTGAGGGCTATTGAGGCGCAACAGCATCTGTTG
CAACTCACAGTCTGGGGCATCAAGCAGCTCCAGGCAAGAATCCTGGCTGTGGAAAGATACCTAAAGGATC
AACAGCTCCTGGGGATTTGGGGTTGCTCTGGAAAACTCATTTGCACCACTGCTGTGCCTTGGAATGCTAG
TTGGAGTAATAAATCTCTGGAACAGATTTGGAATCACACGACCTGGATGGAGTGGGACAGAGAAATTAAC
AATTACACAAGCTTAATACACTCCTTAATTGAAGAATCGCAAAACCAGCAAGAAAAGAATGAACAAGAAT
TATTGGAATTAGATAAATGGGCAAGTTTGTGGAATTGGTTTAACATAACAAATTGGCTGTGGTATATAAA
ATTATTCATAATGATAGTAGGAGGCTTGGTAGGTTTAAGAATAGTTTTTGCTGTACTTTCTATAGTGAAT
AGAGTTAGGCAGGGATATTCACCATTATCGTTTCAGACCCACCTCCCAACCCCGAGGGGACCCAGAGAGG
GCCTATTTCCCATGATTCCTTCATATTTGCATATACGATACAAGGCTGTTAGAGAGATAATTAGAATTAA
TTTGACTGTAAACACAAAGATATTAGTACAAAATACGTGACGTAGAAAGTAATAATTTCTTGGGTAGTTT
GCAGTTTTAAAATTATGTTTTAAAATGGACTATCATATGCTTACCGTAACTTGAAAGTATTTCGATTTCT
TGGCTTTATATATCTTGTGGAAAGGACGAAACACCGTACTAATCTACCATCCGAAGGTTTTAGAGCTAGA
AATAGCAAGTTAAAATAAGGCTAGTCCGTTATCAACTTGAAAAAGTGGCACCGAGTCGGTGCTTTTTTAA
GCTTGGCGTAACTAGATCTTGAGACAAATGGCAGTATTCATCCACAATTTTAAAAGAAAAGGGGGGATTG
GGGGGTACAGTGCAGGGGAAAGAATAGTAGACATAATAGCAACAGACATACAAACTAAAGAATTACAAAA
ACAAATTACAAAAATTCAAAATTTTCGGGTTTATTACAGGGACAGCAGAGATCCACTTTGGCGCCGGCTC
GAGGGGG
Features (pLannotate 1.2.2; 29 found; start..end, strand, type, name):
     14..80      +  CDS            small t antigen (fragment): SV40 (simian virus 40) small t antigen
    106..317     +  promoter       EF-1α core promoter: core promoter for human elongation factor EF-1α
    318..1256    +  intron         EF-1α intron A: intron upstream of the start codon of human EF-1α
   1278..1877    +  CDS            PuroR (fragment): puromycin N-acetyltransferase; pac from Streptomyces; confers resistance to puromycin
   1893..2481    +  misc_feature   WPRE: woodchuck hepatitis virus posttranscriptional regulatory element
   2532..2551    +  misc_feature   cPPT/CTS (fragment): central polypurine tract and central termination sequence of HIV-1
   2553..2786    +  LTR            3' LTR (ΔU3): self-inactivating 3' long terminal repeat (LTR) from HIV-1
   2864..2985    +  polyA_signal   SV40 poly(A) signal: SV40 polyadenylation signal
   3025..3160    +  rep_origin     SV40 ori: SV40 origin of replication
   3181..3199    -  promoter       T7 promoter: promoter for bacteriophage T7 RNA polymerase
   3207..3362    +  CDS            lacZα (fragment): LacZα fragment of β-galactosidase; lacZ fragment
   3367..3795    +  rep_origin     f1 ori (sequence partly withheld): f1 bacteriophage origin of replication; arrow indicates direction of (+) strand synthesis
   3848..3952    +  promoter       AmpR promoter: bla
   3953..4813    +  CDS            AmpR: β-lactamase; bla; confers resistance to ampicillin, carbenicillin, and related antibiotics
   4984..5572    +  rep_origin     ori: high-copy-number ColE1/pMB1/pBR322/pUC origin of replication
   5755..5847    +  CDS            lacI (fragment): lac repressor; lacI; The lac repressor binds to the lac operator to inhibit transcription in E. coli. This inhibition can be relieved by adding lactose or isopropyl-β-D-thiogalactopyranoside (IPTG).
   5860..5881    +  protein_bind   CAP binding site: CAP binding activates transcription in the presence of cAMP. E. coli catabolite activator protein
   5896..5926    +  promoter       lac promoter: promoter for the E. coli lac operon
   5934..5950    +  protein_bind   lac operator: The lac repressor binds to the lac operator to inhibit transcription in E. coli. This inhibition can be relieved by adding lactose or isopropyl-β-D-thiogalactopyranoside (IPTG). lac repressor encoded by lacI
   5995..6013    +  promoter       T3 promoter: promoter for bacteriophage T3 RNA polymerase
   6041..6267    +  promoter       RSV promoter: Rous sarcoma virus enhancer/promoter
   6268..6448    +  LTR            5' LTR (truncated): truncated 5' long terminal repeat (LTR) from HIV-1
   6495..6620    +  misc_feature   HIV-1 Ψ: packaging signal of human immunodeficiency virus type 1
   6604..6967    +  CDS            HIV-1 gag (fragment): gag protein from human immunodeficiency virus 1; gag
   7113..7346    +  misc_feature   RRE: The Rev response element (RRE) of HIV-1 allows for Rev-dependent mRNA export from the nucleus to the cytoplasm.
   7723..7749    +  CDS            Rev (fragment): human immunodeficiency virus 1 (HIV-1) Rev protein; rev; enhances nuclear export of unspliced and incompletely spliced viral mRNAs
   7753..7993    +  promoter       U6 promoter: RNA polymerase III promoter for human U6 snRNA
   8023..8098    +  misc_RNA       gRNA scaffold: guide RNA scaffold for the Streptococcus pyogenes CRISPR/Cas9 system
   8154..8271    +  misc_feature   cPPT/CTS: central polypurine tract and central termination sequence of HIV-1
