[The description below was written by a language model from this plasmid's Addgene catalogue record and pLannotate feature annotations shown in this document.]
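Description:
C17orf75 gRNA (BRDN0001146368) is a third-generation lentiviral guide RNA plasmid built on the lentiGuide-Puro backbone and designed to target the human gene C17orf75 (also known as NJMU-R1), with the guide designed against the NM_022344.3 reference transcript. The assembled sequence is 8,323 nt. In bacteria it is maintained as a high-copy plasmid through a ColE1/pUC-type origin and selected with ampicillin via the β-lactamase gene. An f1 origin, an SV40 origin and residual lac and T7/T3 promoter elements are also annotated as backbone remnants.

The lentiviral transfer cassette begins with an RSV promoter fused to a truncated HIV-1 5' LTR, which drives Tat-independent production of genomic RNA in packaging cells. It is followed by the Ψ packaging signal with a partial gag sequence and the Rev response element for nuclear export of the unspliced genome. Within the proviral region, a human U6 RNA polymerase III promoter drives the 20-nt spacer joined to the Streptococcus pyogenes Cas9 gRNA scaffold. A cPPT/CTS element then aids nuclear import. Next, an EF-1α core promoter with its intron A expresses puromycin N-acetyltransferase for selection of transduced mammalian cells. A WPRE enhances transcript expression, and the self-inactivating ΔU3 3' LTR disables LTR promoter activity after integration.

The plasmid does not encode Cas9, so it must be paired with a separate Cas9 vector such as lentiCas9-Blast or used in cells already expressing Cas9. It is an individual clone associated with a human kinome gRNA library and is intended for CRISPR-Cas9 targeting of C17orf75 in human cells.
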