Addgene plasmid #78078: C17orf75 gRNA (BRDN0001146368)
Purpose: 3rd generation lentiviral gRNA plasmid targeting human C17orf75
Depositing lab: John Doench & David Root. Depositing organization: Broad Institute. Publication: Optimized sgRNA design to maximize activity and minimize off-target effects of CRISPR-Cas9. Doench JG, Fusi N, Sullender M, Hegde M, Vaimberg EW, Donovan KF, Smith I, Tothova Z, Wilen C, Orchard R, Virgin HW, Listgarten J, Root DE. Nat Biotechnol. 2016 Jan 18. doi: 10.1038/nbt.3437. PubMed 26780180.
Backbone
  Vector backbone: lentiGuide-Puro
  Backbone manufacturer: Zhang Lab (Addgene plasmid # 52963)
  Vector type: Mammalian Expression, Lentiviral, CRISPR
  Selectable markers: Puromycin
Growth in bacteria
  Bacterial resistance: Ampicillin, 100 μg/mL
  Growth temperature: 37°C
  Growth strain: DH5alpha
  Copy number: High Copy
Gene/Insert
  Gene/Insert name: C17orf75 (alt names: C17orf75; NM_022344.3)
  gRNA/shRNA sequence: TACTAATCTACCATCCGAAG
  Species: H. sapiens (human)
  Entrez Gene: C17orf75 (a.k.a. NJMU-R1)
  Promoter: hU6
  Cloning method: Unknown
  Sequencing primers: 5′ U6-F; 3′ pS2-R
Terms and licenses: Academic/Nonprofit Terms; Industry Terms: Not Available to Industry
Depositor comments: The gRNA was designed to target the following Genbank reference sequence(s): NM_022344.3. Note that this plasmid does NOT contain Cas9. It should be used in conjunction with lentiCas9-Blast (Addgene #52962) or otherwise with cell lines already expressing Cas9. Browse the full kinome gRNA library at http://www.addgene.org/pooled-library/broadgpp-human-kinome/ or visit http://www.broadinstitute.org/rnai/public/ for detailed protocols and information.
How to cite: C17orf75 gRNA (BRDN0001146368) was a gift from John Doench & David Root (Addgene plasmid # 78078 ; http://n2t.net/addgene:78078 ; RRID:Addgene_78078)
