>Addgene plasmid #78078 | C17orf75 gRNA (BRDN0001146368) | depositor partial sequence | sequence record 145537 | Target Sequence
TACTAATCTACCATCCGAAG
