>Addgene plasmid #78078 | C17orf75 gRNA (BRDN0001146368) | addgene partial sequence | sequence record 188941 | hU6-F
TGACGTAGAAAGTAATAATTTCTTGGGTAGTTTGCNGTTTTAAAATTATGTTTTAAAATGGACTATCATA
TGCTTACCGTAACTTGAAAGTATTTCGATTTCTTGGCTTTATATATCTTGTGGAAAGGACGAAACACCGT
ACTAATCTACCATCCGAAGGTTTTAGAGCTAGAAATAGCAAGTTAAAATAAGGCTAGTCCGTTATCAACT
TGAAAAAGTGGCACCGAGTCGGTGCTTTTTTAAGCTTGGCGTAACTAGATCTTGAGACAAATGGCAGTAT
TCATCCACAATTTTAAAAGAAAAGGGGGGATTGGGGGGTACAGTGCAGGGGAAAGAATAGTAGACATAAT
AGCAACAGACATACAAACTAAAGAATTACAAAAACAAATTACAAAAATTCAAAATTTTCGGGTTTATTAC
AGGGACAGCAGAGATCCACTTTGGCGCCGGCTCGAGGGGGCCCGGGTGCAAAGATGGATAAAGTTTTAAA
CAGAGAGGAATCTTTGCNGCTAATGGACCTTCTAGGTCTTGAAAGGAGTGGGAATTGGCTCCGGTGCCCG
TCAGTGGGCA
